>Addgene plasmid #113154 | aL-mEos3.2 | addgene full sequence | sequence record 223604 | Addgene NGS Result
GACGGATCGGGAGATCTCCCGATCCCCTATGGTGCACTCTCAGTACAATCTGCTCTGATGCCGCATAGTT
AAGCCAGTATCTGCTCCCTGCTTGTGTGTTGGAGGTCGCTGAGTAGTGCGCGAGCAAAATTTAAGCTACA
ACAAGGCAAGGCTTGACCGACAATTGCATGAAGAATCTGCTTAGGGTTAGGCGTTTTGCGCTGCTTCGCG
ATGTACGGGCCAGATATACGCGTTGACATTGATTATTGACTAGTTATTAATAGTAATCAATTACGGGGTC
ATTAGTTCATAGCCCATATATGGAGTTCCGCGTTACATAACTTACGGTAAATGGCCCGCCTGGCTGACCG
CCCAACGACCCCCGCCCATTGACGTCAATAATGACGTATGTTCCCATAGTAACGCCAATAGGGACTTTCC
ATTGACGTCAATGGGTGGAGTATTTACGGTAAACTGCCCACTTGGCAGTACATCAAGTGTATCATATGCC
AAGTACGCCCCCTATTGACGTCAATGACGGTAAATGGCCCGCCTGGCATTATGCCCAGTACATGACCTTA
TGGGACTTTCCTACTTGGCAGTACATCTACGTATTAGTCATCGCTATTACCATGGTGATGCGGTTTTGGC
AGTACATCAATGGGCGTGGATAGCGGTTTGACTCACGGGGATTTCCAAGTCTCCACCCCATTGACGTCAA
TGGGAGTTTGTTTTGGCACCAAAATCAACGGGACTTTCCAAAATGTCGTAACAACTCCGCCCCATTGACG
CAAATGGGCGGTAGGCGTGTACGGTGGGAGGTCTATATAAGCAGAGCTCTCTGGCTAACTAGAGAACCCA
CTGCTTACTGGCTTATCGAAATTAATACGACTCACTATAGGGAGACCCAAGCTGGGCTAGCGCCACCATG
AAGGATTCCTGCATCACTGTGATGGCCATGGCGCTGCTGTCTGGGTTCTTTTTCTTCGCGCCGGCCTCGA
GCTACAACCTGGACGTGCGGGGCGCGCGGAGCTTCTCCCCACCGCGCGCCGGGAGGCACTTTGGATACCG
CGTCCTGCAGGTCGGAAACGGGGTCATCGTGGGAGCTCCAGGGGAGGGGAACAGCACAGGAAGCCTCTAT
CAGTGCCAGTCGGGCACAGGACACTGCCTGCCAGTCACCCTGAGAGGTTCCAACTATACCTCCAAGTACT
TGGGAATGACCTTGGCAACAGACCCCACAGATGGAAGCATTTTGGCCTGTGACCCTGGGCTGTCTCGAAC
GTGTGACCAGAACACCTATCTGAGTGGCCTGTGTTACCTCTTCCGCCAGAATCTGCAGGGTCCCATGCTG
CAGGGGCGCCCTGGTTTTCAGGAATGTATCAAGGGCAACGTAGACCTGGTATTTCTGTTTGATGGTTCGA
TGAGCTTGCAGCCAGATGAATTTCAGAAAATTCTGGACTTCATGAAGGATGTGATGAAGAAACTCAGCAA
CACTTCGTACCAGTTTGCTGCTGTTCAGTTTTCCACAAGCTACAAAACAGAATTTGATTTCTCAGATTAT
GTTAAATGGAAGGACCCTGATGCTCTGCTGAAGCATGTAAAGCACATGTTGCTGTTGACCAATACCTTTG
GTGCCATCAATTATGTCGCGACAGAGGTGTTCCGGGAGGAGCTGGGGGCCCGGCCAGATGCCACCAAAGT
GCTTATCATCATCACGGATGGGGAGGCCACTGACAGTGGCAACATCGATGCGGCCAAAGACATCATCCGC
TACATCATCGGGATTGGAAAGCATTTTCAGACCAAGGAGAGTCAGGAGACCCTCCACAAATTTGCATCAA
AACCCGCGAGCGAGTTTGTGAAAATTCTGGACACATTTGAGAAGCTGAAAGATCTATTCACTGAGCTGCA
GAAGAAGATCTATGTCATTGAGGGCACAAGCAAACAGGACCTGACTTCCTTCAACATGGAGCTGTCCTCC
AGCGGCATCAGTGCTGACCTCAGCAGGGGCCATGCAGTCGTGGGGGCAGTAGGAGCCAAGGACTGGGCTG
GGGGCTTTCTTGACCTGAAGGCAGACCTGCAGGATGACACATTTATTGGGAATGAACCATTGACACCAGA
AGTGAGAGCAGGCTATTTGGGTTACACCGTGACCTGGCTGCCCTCCCGGCAAAAGACTTCGTTGCTGGCC
TCGGGAGCCCCTCGATACCAGCACATGGGCCGAGTGCTGCTGTTCCAAGAGCCACAGGCCGAGGAGCTGT
TCACCGGGGTGATGAAGATCAAACTCCGTATGGAAGGCAACGTAAACGGGCACCACTTTGTGATCGACGG
AGATGGTACAGGCAAGCCTTTTGAGGGAAAACAGAGTATGGATCTTGAAGTCAAAGAGGGCGGACCTCTG
CCTTTTGCCTTTGATATCCTGACCACTGCATTCCATTACGGCAACAGGGTATTCGCCAAATATCCAGACA
ACATACAAGACTATTTTAAGCAGTCGTTTCCTAAGGGGTATTCGTGGGAACGAAGCTTGACTTTCGAAGA
CGGGGGCATTTGCAACGCCAGAAACGACATAACAATGGAAGGGGACACTTTCTATAATAAAGTTCGATTT
TATGGTACCAACTTTCCCGCCAATGGTCCAGTTATGCAGAAGAAGACGCTGAAATGGGAGCCCTCCACTG
AGAAAATGTATGTGCGTGATGGAGTGCTGACGGGTGATATTGAGATGGCTTTGTTGCTTGAAGGAAATGC
CCATTACCGATGTGACTTCAGAACTACTTACAAAGCTAAGGAGAAGGGTGTCAAGTTACCAGGCGCCCAC
TTTGTGGACCACTGCATTGAGATTTTAAGCCATGACAAAGATTACAACAAGGTTAAGCTGTATGAGCATG
CTGTTGCTGGGATCACTCACGGCATGGACGAGCTGTACGCACAACACTGGAGCCAGGTCCAGACAATCCA
TGGGACCCAGATTGGCTCTTATTTCGGTGGGGAGCTGTGTGGCGTCGACGTGGACCAAGATGGGGAGACA
GAGCTGCTGCTGATTGGTGCCCCACTGTTCTATGGGGAGCAGAGAGGAGGCCGGGTGTTTATCTACCAGA
GAAGACAGTTGGGGTTTGAAGAAGTCTCAGAGCTGCAGGGGGACCCCGGCTACCCACTCGGGCGGTTTGG
AGAAGCCATCACTGCTCTGACAGACATCAACGGCGATGGGCTGGTAGACGTGGCTGTGGGGGCCCCTCTG
GAGGAGCAGGGGGCTGTGTACATCTTCAATGGGAGGCACGGGGGGCTTAGTCCCCAGCCAAGTCAGCGGA
TAGAAGGGACCCAAGTGCTCTCAGGAATTCAGTGGTTTGGACGCTCCATCCATGGGGTGAAGGACCTTGA
AGGGGATGGCTTGGCAGATGTGGCTGTGGGGGCTGAGAGCCAGATGATCGTGCTGAGCTCCCGGCCCGTG
GTGGATATGGTCACCCTGATGTCCTTCTCTCCAGCTGAGATCCCAGTGCATGAAGTGGAGTGCTCCTATT
CAACCAGTAACAAGATGAAAGAAGGAGTTAATATCACAATCTGTTTCCAGATCAAGTCTCTCATCCCCCA
GTTCCAAGGCCGCCTGGTTGCCAATCTCACTTACACTCTGCAGCTGGATGGCCACCGGACCAGAAGACGG
GGGTTGTTCCCAGGAGGGAGACATGAACTCAGAAGGAATATAGCTGTCACCACCAGCATGTCATGCACTG
ACTTCTCATTTCATTTCCCGGTATGTGTTCAAGACCTCATCTCCCCCATCAATGTTTCCCTGAATTTCTC
TCTTTGGGAGGAGGAAGGGACACCGAGGGACCAAAGGGCGCAGGGCAAGGACATACCGCCCATCCTGAGA
CCCTCCCTGCACTCGGAAACCTGGGAGATCCCTTTTGAGAAGAACTGTGGGGAGGACAAGAAGTGTGAGG
CAAACTTGAGAGTGTCCTTCTCTCCTGCAAGATCCAGAGCCCTGCGTCTAACTGCTTTTGCCAGCCTCTC
TGTGGAGCTGAGCCTGAGTAACTTGGAAGAAGATGCTTACTGGGTCCAGCTGGACCTGCACTTCCCCCCG
GGACTCTCCTTCCGCAAGGTGGAGATGCTGAAGCCCCATAGCCAGATACCTGTGAGCTGCGAGGAGCTTC
CTGAAGAGTCCAGGCTTCTGTCCAGGGCATTATCTTGCAATGTGAGCTCTCCCATCTTCAAAGCAGGCCA
CTCGGTTGCTCTGCAGATGATGTTTAATACACTGGTAAACAGCTCCTGGGGGGACTCGGTTGAATTGCAC
GCCAATGTGACCTGTAACAATGAGGACTCAGACCTCCTGGAGGACAACTCAGCCACTACCATCATCCCCA
TCCTGTACCCCATCAACATCCTCATCCAGGACCAAGAAGACTCCACACTCTATGTCAGTTTCACCCCCAA
AGGCCCCAAGATCCACCAAGTCAAGCACATGTACCAGGTGAGGATCCAGCCTTCCATCCACGACCACAAC
ATACCCACCCTGGAGGCTGTGGTTGGGGTGCCACAGCCTCCCAGCGAGGGGCCCATCACACACCAGTGGA
GCGTGCAGATGGAGCCTCCCGTGCCCTGCCACTATGAGGATCTGGAGAGGCTCCCGGATGCAGCTGAGCC
TTGTCTCCCCGGAGCCCTGTTCCGCTGCCCTGTTGTCTTCAGGCAGGAGATCCTCGTCCAAGTGATCGGG
ACTCTGGAGCTGGTGGGAGAGATCGAGGCCTCTTCCATGTTCAGCCTCTGCAGCTCCCTCTCCATCTCCT
TCAACAGCAGCAAGCATTTCCACCTCTATGGCAGCAACGCCTCCCTGGCCCAGGTTGTCATGAAGGTTGA
CGTGGTGTATGAGAAGCAGATGCTCTACCTCTACGTGCTGAGCGGCATCGGGGGGCTGCTGCTGCTGCTG
CTCATTTTCATAGTGCTGTACAAGGTTGGTTTCTTCAAACGGAACCTGAAGGAGAAGATGGAGGCTGGCA
GAGGTGTCCCGAATGGAATCCCTGCAGAAGACTCTGAGCAGCTGGCATCTGGGCAAGAGGCTGGGGATCC
CGGCTGCCTGAAGCCCCTCCATGAGAAGGACTCTGAGAGTGGTGGTGGCAAGGACTGATAACTTAAGGTT
TAAACCGCTGATCAGCCTCGACTGTGCCTTCTAGTTGCCAGCCATCTGTTGTTTGCCCCTCCCCCGTGCC
TTCCTTGACCCTGGAAGGTGCCACTCCCACTGTCCTTTCCTAATAAAATGAGGAAATTGCATCGCATTGT
CTGAGTAGGTGTCATTCTATTCTGGGGGGTGGGGTGGGGCAGGACAGCAAGGGGGAGGATTGGGAAGACA
ATAGCAGGCATGCTGGGGATGCGGTGGGCTCTATGGCTTCTGAGGCGGAAAGAACCAGCTGGGGCTCTAG
GGGGTATCCCC
[124 nt withheld, positions 5402-5525]
C
[91 nt withheld, positions 5527-5617]
A
[49 nt withheld, positions 5619-5667]
CCTTTGACGTTGGAGTCCACGTTCTTT
[37 nt withheld, positions 5695-5731]
ACCCTATCTCGGTCTATTCTTTTGATTTATAAGGGATTTTGCCGATTTCGGCCTATTGGTTAAAAAATGA
GCTGATTTAACAAAAATTTAACGCGAATTAATTCTGTGGAATGTGTGTCAGTTAGGGTGTGGAAAGTCCC
CAGGCTCCCCAGCAGGCAGAAGTATGCAAAGCATGCATCTCAATTAGTCAGCAACCAGGTGTGGAAAGTC
CCCAGGCTCCCCAGCAGGCAGAAGTATGCAAAGCATGCATCTCAATTAGTCAGCAACCATAGTCCCGCCC
CTAACTCCGCCCATCCCGCCCCTAACTCCGCCCAGTTCCGCCCATTCTCCGCCCCATGGCTGACTAATTT
TTTTTATTTATGCAGAGGCCGAGGCCGCCTCTGCCTCTGAGCTATTCCAGAAGTAGTGAGGAGGCTTTTT
TGGAGGCCTAGGCTTTTGCAAAAAGCTCCCGGGAGCTTGTATATCCATTTTCGGATCTGATCAGCACGTG
ATGAAAAAGCCTGAACTCACCGCGACGTCTGTCGAGAAGTTTCTGATCGAAAAGTTCGACAGCGTCTCCG
ACCTGATGCAGCTCTCGGAGGGCGAAGAATCTCGTGCTTTCAGCTTCGATGTAGGAGGGCGTGGATATGT
CCTGCGGGTAAATAGCTGCGCCGATGGTTTCTACAAAGATCGTTATGTTTATCGGCACTTTGCATCGGCC
GCGCTCCCGATTCCGGAAGTGCTTGACATTGGGGAATTCAGCGAGAGCCTGACCTATTGCATCTCCCGCC
GTGCACAGGGTGTCACGTTGCAAGACCTGCCTGAAACCGAACTGCCCGCTGTTCTGCAGCCGGTCGCGGA
GGCCATGGATGCGATCGCTGCGGCCGATCTTAGCCAGACGAGCGGGTTCGGCCCATTCGGACCGCAAGGA
ATCGGTCAATACACTACATGGCGTGATTTCATATGCGCGATTGCTGATCCCCATGTGTATCACTGGCAAA
CTGTGATGGACGACACCGTCAGTGCGTCCGTCGCGCAGGCTCTCGATGAGCTGATGCTTTGGGCCGAGGA
CTGCCCCGAAGTCCGGCACCTCGTGCACGCGGATTTCGGCTCCAACAATGTCCTGACGGACAATGGCCGC
ATAACAGCGGTCATTGACTGGAGCGAGGCGATGTTCGGGGATTCCCAATACGAGGTCGCCAACATCTTCT
TCTGGAGGCCGTGGTTGGCTTGTATGGAGCAGCAGACGCGCTACTTCGAGCGGAGGCATCCGGAGCTTGC
AGGATCGCCGCGGCTCCGGGCGTATATGCTCCGCATTGGTCTTGACCAACTCTATCAGAGCTTGGTTGAC
GGCAATTTCGATGATGCAGCTTGGGCGCAGGGTCGATGCGACGCAATCGTCCGATCCGGAGCCGGGACTG
TCGGGCGTACACAAATCGCCCGCAGAAGCGCGGCCGTCTGGACCGATGGCTGTGTAGAAGTACTCGCCGA
TAGTGGAAACCGACGCCCCAGCACTCGTCCGAGGGCAAAGGAATAGCACGTGCTACGAGATTTCGATTCC
ACCGCCGCCTTCTATGAAAGGTTGGGCTTCGGAATCGTTTTCCGGGACGCCGGCTGGATGATCCTCCAGC
GCGGGGATCTCATGCTGGAGTTCTTCGCCCACCCCAACTTGTTTATTGCAGCTTATAATGGTTACAAATA
AAGCAATAGCATCACAAATTTCACAAATAAAGCATTTTTTTCACTGCATTCTAGTTGTGGTTTGTCCAAA
CTCATCAATGTATCTTATCATGTCTGTATACCGTCGACCTCTAGCTAGAGCTTGGCGTAATCATGGTCAT
AGCTGTTTCCTGTGTGAAATTGTTATCCGCTCACAATTCCACACAACATACGAGCCGGAAGCATAAAGTG
TAAAGCCTGGGGTGCCTAATGAGTGAGCTAACTCACATTAATTGCGTTGCGCTCACTGCCCGCTTTCCAG
TCGGGAAACCTGTCGTGCCAGCTGCATTAATGAATCGGCCAACGCGCGGGGAGAGGCGGTTTGCGTATTG
GGCGCTCTTCCGCTTCCTCGCTCACTGACTCGCTGCGCTCGGTCGTTCGGCTGCGGCGAGCGGTATCAGC
TCACTCAAAGGCGGTAATACGGTTATCCACAGAATCAGGGGATAACGCAGGAAAGAACATGTGAGCAAAA
GGCCAGCAAAAGGCCAGGAACCGTAAAAAGGCCGCGTTGCTGGCGTTTTTCCATAGGCTCCGCCCCCCTG
ACGAGCATCACAAAAATCGACGCTCAAGTCAGAGGTGGCGAAACCCGACAGGACTATAAAGATACCAGGC
GTTTCCCCCTGGAAGCTCCCTCGTGCGCTCTCCTGTTCCGACCCTGCCGCTTACCGGATACCTGTCCGCC
TTTCTCCCTTCGGGAAGCGTGGCGCTTTCTCATAGCTCACGCTGTAGGTATCTCAGTTCGGTGTAGGTCG
TTCGCTCCAAGCTGGGCTGTGTGCACGAACCCCCCGTTCAGCCCGACCGCTGCGCCTTATCCGGTAACTA
TCGTCTTGAGTCCAACCCGGTAAGACACGACTTATCGCCACTGGCAGCAGCCACTGGTAACAGGATTAGC
AGAGCGAGGTATGTAGGCGGTGCTACAGAGTTCTTGAAGTGGTGGCCTAACTACGGCTACACTAGAAGAA
CAGTATTTGGTATCTGCGCTCTGCTGAAGCCAGTTACCTTCGGAAAAAGAGTTGGTAGCTCTTGATCCGG
CAAACAAACCACCGCTGGTAGCGGTGGTTTTTTTGTTTGCAAGCAGCAGATTACGCGCAGAAAAAAAGGA
TCTCAAGAAGATCCTTTGATCTTTTCTACGGGGTCTGACGCTCAGTGGAACGAAAACTCACGTTAAGGGA
TTTTGGTCATGAGATTATCAAAAAGGATCTTCACCTAGATCCTTTTAAATTAAAAATGAAGTTTTAAATC
AATCTAAAGTATATATGAGTAAACTTGGTCTGACAGTTACCAATGCTTAATCAGTGAGGCACCTATCTCA
GCGATCTGTCTATTTCGTTCATCCATAGTTGCCTGACTCCCCGTCGTGTAGATAACTACGATACGGGAGG
GCTTACCATCTGGCCCCAGTGCTGCAATGATACCGCGAGACCCACGCTCACCGGCTCCAGATTTATCAGC
AATAAACCAGCCAGCCGGAAGGGCCGAGCGCAGAAGTGGTCCTGCAACTTTATCCGCCTCCATCCAGTCT
ATTAATTGTTGCCGGGAAGCTAGAGTAAGTAGTTCGCCAGTTAATAGTTTGCGCAACGTTGTTGCCATTG
CTACAGGCATCGTGGTGTCACGCTCGTCGTTTGGTATGGCTTCATTCAGCTCCGGTTCCCAACGATCAAG
GCGAGTTACATGATCCCCCATGTTGTGCAAAAAAGCGGTTAGCTCCTTCGGTCCTCCGATCGTTGTCAGA
AGTAAGTTGGCCGCAGTGTTATCACTCATGGTTATGGCAGCACTGCATAATTCTCTTACTGTCATGCCAT
CCGTAAGATGCTTTTCTGTGACTGGTGAGTACTCAACCAAGTCATTCTGAGAATAGTGTATGCGGCGACC
GAGTTGCTCTTGCCCGGCGTCAATACGGGATAATACCGCGCCACATAGCAGAACTTTAAAAGTGCTCATC
ATTGGAAAACGTTCTTCGGGGCGAAAACTCTCAAGGATCTTACCGCTGTTGAGATCCAGTTCGATGTAAC
CCACTCGTGCACCCAACTGATCTTCAGCATCTTTTACTTTCACCAGCGTTTCTGGGTGAGCAAAAACAGG
AAGGCAAAATGCCGCAAAAAAGGGAATAAGGGCGACACGGAAATGTTGAATACTCATACTCTTCCTTTTT
CAATATTATTGAAGCATTTATCAGGGTTATTGTCTCATGAGCGGATACATATTTGAATGTATTTAGAAAA
ATAAACAAATAGGGGTTCCGCGCACATTTCCCCGAAAAGTGCCACCTGACGTC
Features (pLannotate 1.2.2; 20 found; start..end, strand, type, name):
     28..80      -  misc_feature   bom (fragment): basis of mobility region from pBR322
    235..614     +  enhancer       CMV enhancer: human cytomegalovirus immediate early enhancer
    615..818     +  promoter       CMV promoter: human cytomegalovirus (CMV) immediate early promoter
    814..847     +  LTR            5' LTR (truncated) (fragment): truncated 5' long terminal repeat (LTR) from HIV-1
    863..881     +  promoter       T7 promoter: promoter for bacteriophage T7 RNA polymerase
    908..5095    +  CDS            ITGAL: ITAL_HUMAN - Also known as CD11A. Experimental evidence at protein level: Swiss-Prot protein existence level 1. Integrin ITGAL/ITGB2 is a receptor for ICAM1, ICAM2, ICAM3 and ICAM4. Integrin ITGAL/ITGB2 is a receptor for F11R (PubMed:11812992, PubMed:15528364). Integin ITGAL/ITGB2 is a receptor for the secreted form of ubiquitin-like protein ISG15; the interaction is mediated by ITGAL (PubMed:29100055). Involved in a variety of immune phenomena including leukocyte-endothelial cell interaction, cytotoxic T-cell mediated killing, and antibody dependent killing by granulocytes and monocytes. Cont
   5132..5356    +  polyA_signal   bGH poly(A) signal: bovine growth hormone polyadenylation signal
   5360..5381    +  promoter       SV40 promoter (fragment): SV40 enhancer and early promoter
   5402..5830    +  rep_origin     f1 ori (sequence partly withheld): f1 bacteriophage origin of replication; arrow indicates direction of (+) strand synthesis
   5844..6173    +  promoter       SV40 promoter: SV40 enhancer and early promoter
   6222..7247    +  CDS            HygR: aminoglycoside phosphotransferase from E. coli; aph(4)-Ia; confers resistance to hygromycin
   7257..7382    +  CDS            ble (fragment): BLE_KLEPN - Experimental evidence at protein level: Swiss-Prot protein existence level 1. Binding protein with a strong affinity to the bleomycin family of antibiotics. Binds to CL990; an antimitotic-antibiotic compound. From Klebsiella pneumoniae.
   7377..7498    +  polyA_signal   SV40 poly(A) signal: SV40 polyadenylation signal
   7571..7587    -  protein_bind   lac operator: The lac repressor binds to the lac operator to inhibit transcription in E. coli. This inhibition can be relieved by adding lactose or isopropyl-β-D-thiogalactopyranoside (IPTG). lac repressor encoded by lacI
   7595..7625    -  promoter       lac promoter: promoter for the E. coli lac operon
   7640..7661    -  protein_bind   CAP binding site: CAP binding activates transcription in the presence of cAMP. E. coli catabolite activator protein
   7674..7766    -  CDS            lacI (fragment): lac repressor; lacI; The lac repressor binds to the lac operator to inhibit transcription in E. coli. This inhibition can be relieved by adding lactose or isopropyl-β-D-thiogalactopyranoside (IPTG).
   7949..8537    -  rep_origin     ori: high-copy-number ColE1/pMB1/pBR322/pUC origin of replication
   8708..9568    -  CDS            AmpR: β-lactamase; bla; confers resistance to ampicillin, carbenicillin, and related antibiotics
   9569..9673    -  promoter       AmpR promoter: bla
