[The description below was written by a language model from this plasmid's Addgene catalogue record and pLannotate feature annotations shown in this document.]
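Description:
aL-mEos3.2 is a mammalian expression plasmid built on the pcDNA3.1 hygro (-) backbone, about 9.7 kb in total. It encodes full-length human integrin alpha L (ITGAL, also called CD11a, the alpha subunit of LFA-1) with the photoconvertible fluorescent protein mEos3.2 inserted within the beta-propeller domain rather than appended at a terminus. The roughly 4.2 kb insert was cloned between NheI and AflII sites and lies downstream of the human cytomegalovirus immediate-early enhancer and promoter. A T7 promoter sits just upstream of the coding region, and the bovine growth hormone polyadenylation signal terminates the transcript. The automated annotation labels the whole open reading frame as ITGAL and does not mark mEos3.2 as a separate feature, but the annotated length matches the fusion described in the catalogue entry.

In E. coli the plasmid is maintained through a high-copy ColE1/pUC-type origin and selected with ampicillin via the beta-lactamase gene. An f1 origin is also present. For mammalian cells, an SV40 early promoter drives a hygromycin phosphotransferase gene followed by an SV40 poly(A) signal, which allows selection of stable transfectants. Small annotated fragments such as the HIV-1 LTR, ble, lacI and bom hits are probably backbone remnants or annotation artefacts rather than functional elements.

The stated purpose is a "constrained" LFA-1–mEos3.2 fusion. Embedding the fluorophore inside the beta-propeller presumably restricts its position relative to the integrin headpiece. The associated work used super-resolution microscopy to measure integrin conformational change on the cell surface. Alpha L functions as a heterodimer with the beta2 subunit, which this plasmid does not encode.
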