Addgene plasmid #113154: aL-mEos3.2
Purpose: constrained LFA-1-mEos3.2 fusion
Depositing lab: Timothy Springer. Publication: Measuring Integrin Conformational Change on the Cell Surface with Super-Resolution Microscopy. Moore TI, Aaron J, Chew TL, Springer TA. Cell Rep. 2018 Feb 13;22(7):1903-1912. doi: 10.1016/j.celrep.2018.01.062. PubMed 29444440.
Backbone
  Vector backbone: pcDNA3.1 hygro (-)
  Backbone size w/o insert (bp): 5596
  Total vector size (bp): 9708
  Vector type: Mammalian Expression
  Selectable markers: Hygromycin
Growth in bacteria
  Bacterial resistance: Ampicillin, 100 μg/mL
  Growth temperature: 37°C
  Growth strain: DH5alpha
  Copy number: High Copy
Gene/Insert
  Gene/Insert name: full-length human aL with mEOS3.2 in betapropeller (alt names: aL-mEOS3.2; CD11a; integrin subunit alpha L)
  Species: H. sapiens (human)
  Insert size (bp): 4212
  Entrez Gene: ITGAL (a.k.a. CD11A, LFA-1, LFA1A)
  Promoter: CMV
  Tag / fusion protein: mEOS3.2
  Cloning method: Restriction Enzyme; 5′ cloning site NheI (not destroyed); 3′ cloning site AflII (not destroyed)
  Sequencing primers: 5′ T7 forward; 3′ BGH reverse
Terms and licenses: Academic/Nonprofit Terms; Industry Terms: Not Available to Industry
How to cite: aL-mEos3.2 was a gift from Timothy Springer (Addgene plasmid # 113154 ; http://n2t.net/addgene:113154 ; RRID:Addgene_113154)
